>Addgene plasmid #77235 | MYLK2 gRNA (BRDN0001149007) | addgene full sequence | sequence record 187372 | Addgene Assembled Sequence
CCCGGGTGCAAAGATGGATAAAGTTTTAAACAGAGAGGAATCTTTGCAGCTAATGGACCTTCTAGGTCTT
GAAAGGAGTGGGAATTGGCTCCGGTGCCCGTCAGTGGGCAGAGCGCACATCGCCCACAGTCCCCGAGAAG
TTGGGGGGAGGGGTCGGCAATTGATCCGGTGCCTAGAGAAGGTGGCGCGGGGTAAACTGGGAAAGTGATG
TCGTGTACTGGCTCCGCCTTTTTCCCGAGGGTGGGGGAGAACCGTATATAAGTGCAGTAGTCGCCGTGAA
CGTTCTTTTTCGCAACGGGTTTGCCGCCAGAACACAGGTAAGTGCCGTGTGTGGTTCCCGCGGGCCTGGC
CTCTTTACGGGTTATGGCCCTTGCGTGCCTTGAATTACTTCCACCTGGCTGCAGTACGTGATTCTTGATC
CCGAGCTTCGGGTTGGAAGTGGGTGGGAGAGTTCGAGGCCTTGCGCTTAAGGAGCCCCTTCGCCTCGTGC
TTGAGTTGAGGCCTGGCCTGGGCGCTGGGGCCGCCGCGTGCGAATCTGGTGGCACCTTCGCGCCTGTCTC
GCTGCTTTCGATAAGTCTCTAGCCATTTAAAATTTTTGATGACCTGCTGCGACGCTTTTTTTCTGGCAAG
ATAGTCTTGTAAATGCGGGCCAAGATCTGCACACTGGTATTTCGGTTTTTGGGGCCGCGGGCGGCGACGG
GGCCCGTGCGTCCCAGCGCACATGTTCGGCGAGGCGGGGCCTGCGAGCGCGGCCACCGAGAATCGGACGG
GGGTAGTCTCAAGCTGGCCGGCCTGCTCTGGTGCCTGGCCTCGCGCCGCCGTGTATCGCCCCGCCCTGGG
CGGCAAGGCTGGCCCGGTCGGCACCAGTTGCGTGAGCGGAAAGATGGCCGCTTCCCGGCCCTGCTGCAGG
GAGCTCAAAATGGAGGACGCGGCGCTCGGGAGAGCGGGCGGGTGAGTCACCCACACAAAGGAAAAGGGCC
TTTCCGTCCTCAGCCGTCGCTTCATGTGACTCCACGGAGTACCGGGCGCCGTCCAGGCACCTCGATTAGT
TCTCGAGCTTTTGGAGTACGTCGTCTTTAGGTTGGGGGGAGGGGTTTTATGCGATGGAGTTTCCCCACAC
TGAGTGGGTGGAGACTGAAGTTAGGCCAGCTTGGCACTTGATGTAATTCTCCTTGGAATTTGCCCTTTTT
GAGTTTGGATCTTGGTTCATTCTCAAGCCTCAGACAGTGGTTCAAAGTTTTTTTCTTCCATTTCAGGTGT
CGTGACGTACGGCCACCATGACCGAGTACAAGCCCACGGTGCGCCTCGCCACCCGCGACGACGTCCCCAG
GGCCGTACGCACCCTCGCCGCCGCGTTCGCCGACTACCCCGCCACGCGCCACACCGTCGATCCGGACCGC
CACATCGAGCGGGTCACCGAGCTGCAAGAACTCTTCCTCACGCGCGTCGGGCTCGACATCGGCAAGGTGT
GGGTCGCGGACGACGGCGCCGCCGTGGCGGTCTGGACCACGCCGGAGAGCGTCGAAGCGGGGGCGGTGTT
CGCCGAGATCGGCCCGCGCATGGCCGAGTTGAGCGGTTCCCGGCTGGCCGCGCAGCAACAGATGGAAGGC
CTCCTGGCGCCGCACCGGCCCAAGGAGCCCGCGTGGTTCCTGGCCACCGTCGGAGTCTCGCCCGACCACC
AGGGCAAGGGTCTGGGCAGCGCCGTCGTGCTCCCCGGAGTGGAGGCGGCCGAGCGCGCCGGGGTGCCCGC
CTTCCTGGAGACCTCCGCGCCCCGCAACCTCCCCTTCTACGAGCGGCTCGGCTTCACCGTCACCGCCGAC
GTCGAGGTGCCCGAAGGACCGCGCACCTGGTGCATGACCCGCAAGCCCGGTGCCTGAACGCGTTAAGTCG
ACAATCAACCTCTGGATTACAAAATTTGTGAAAGATTGACTGGTATTCTTAACTATGTTGCTCCTTTTAC
GCTATGTGGATACGCTGCTTTAATGCCTTTGTATCATGCTATTGCTTCCCGTATGGCTTTCATTTTCTCC
TCCTTGTATAAATCCTGGTTGCTGTCTCTTTATGAGGAGTTGTGGCCCGTTGTCAGGCAACGTGGCGTGG
TGTGCACTGTGTTTGCTGACGCAACCCCCACTGGTTGGGGCATTGCCACCACCTGTCAGCTCCTTTCCGG
GACTTTCGCTTTCCCCCTCCCTATTGCCACGGCGGAACTCATCGCCGCCTGCCTTGCCCGCTGCTGGACA
GGGGCTCGGCTGTTGGGCACTGACAATTCCGTGGTGTTGTCGGGGAAATCATCGTCCTTTCCTTGGCTGC
TCGCCTGTGTTGCCACCTGGATTCTGCGCGGGACGTCCTTCTGCTACGTCCCTTCGGCCCTCAATCCAGC
GGACCTTCCTTCCCGCGGCCTGCTGCCGGCTCTGCGGCCTCTTCCGCGTCTTCGCCTTCGCCCTCAGACG
AGTCGGATCTCCCTTTGGGCCGCCTCCCCGCGTCGACTTTAAGACCAATGACTTACAAGGCAGCTGTAGA
TCTTAGCCACTTTTTAAAAGAAAAGGGGGGACTGGAAGGGCTAATTCACTCCCAACGAAGACAAGATCTG
CTTTTTGCTTGTACTGGGTCTCTCTGGTTAGACCAGATCTGAGCCTGGGAGCTCTCTGGCTAACTAGGGA
ACCCACTGCTTAAGCCTCAATAAAGCTTGCCTTGAGTGCTTCAAGTAGTGTGTGCCCGTCTGTTGTGTGA
CTCTGGTAACTAGAGATCCCTCAGACCCTTTTAGTCAGTGTGGAAAATCTCTAGCAGTACGTATAGTAGT
TCATGTCATCTTATTATTCAGTATTTATAACTTGCAAAGAAATGAATATCAGAGAGTGAGAGGAACTTGT
TTATTGCAGCTTATAATGGTTACAAATAAAGCAATAGCATCACAAATTTCACAAATAAAGCATTTTTTTC
ACTGCATTCTAGTTGTGGTTTGTCCAAACTCATCAATGTATCTTATCATGTCTGGCTCTAGCTATCCCGC
CCCTAACTCCGCCCATCCCGCCCCTAACTCCGCCCAGTTCCGCCCATTCTCCGCCCCATGGCTGACTAAT
TTTTTTTATTTATGCAGAGGCCGAGGCCGCCTCGGCCTCTGAGCTATTCCAGAAGTAGTGAGGAGGCTTT
TTTGGAGGCCTAGGGACGTACCCAATTCGCCCTATAGTGAGTCGTATTACGCGCGCTCACTGGCCGTCGT
TTTACAACGTCGTGACTGGGAAAACCCTGGCGTTACCCAACTTAATCGCCTTGCAGCACATCCCCCTTTC
GCCAGCTGGCGTAATAGCGAAGAGGCCCGCACCGATCGCCCTTCCCAACAGTTGCGCAGCCTGAATGGCG
AATGGG
[124 nt withheld, positions 3367-3490]
C
[91 nt withheld, positions 3492-3582]
A
[49 nt withheld, positions 3584-3632]
CCTTTGACGTTGGAGTCCACGTTCTTT
[37 nt withheld, positions 3660-3696]
ACCCTATCTCGGTCTATTCTTTTGATTTATAAGGGATTTTGCCGATTTCGGCCTATTGGTTAAAAAATGA
GCTGATTTAACAAAAATTTAACGCGAATTTTAACAAAATATTAACGCTTACAATTTAGGTGGCACTTTTC
GGGGAAATGTGCGCGGAACCCCTATTTGTTTATTTTTCTAAATACATTCAAATATGTATCCGCTCATGAG
ACAATAACCCTGATAAATGCTTCAATAATATTGAAAAAGGAAGAGTATGAGTATTCAACATTTCCGTGTC
GCCCTTATTCCCTTTTTTGCGGCATTTTGCCTTCCTGTTTTTGCTCACCCAGAAACGCTGGTGAAAGTAA
AAGATGCTGAAGATCAGTTGGGTGCACGAGTGGGTTACATCGAACTGGATCTCAACAGCGGTAAGATCCT
TGAGAGTTTTCGCCCCGAAGAACGTTTTCCAATGATGAGCACTTTTAAAGTTCTGCTATGTGGCGCGGTA
TTATCCCGTATTGACGCCGGGCAAGAGCAACTCGGTCGCCGCATACACTATTCTCAGAATGACTTGGTTG
AGTACTCACCAGTCACAGAAAAGCATCTTACGGATGGCATGACAGTAAGAGAATTATGCAGTGCTGCCAT
AACCATGAGTGATAACACTGCGGCCAACTTACTTCTGACAACGATCGGAGGACCGAAGGAGCTAACCGCT
TTTTTGCACAACATGGGGGATCATGTAACTCGCCTTGATCGTTGGGAACCGGAGCTGAATGAAGCCATAC
CAAACGACGAGCGTGACACCACGATGCCTGTAGCAATGGCAACAACGTTGCGCAAACTATTAACTGGCGA
ACTACTTACTCTAGCTTCCCGGCAACAATTAATAGACTGGATGGAGGCGGATAAAGTTGCAGGACCACTT
CTGCGCTCGGCCCTTCCGGCTGGCTGGTTTATTGCTGATAAATCTGGAGCCGGTGAGCGTGGGTCTCGCG
GTATCATTGCAGCACTGGGGCCAGATGGTAAGCCCTCCCGTATCGTAGTTATCTACACGACGGGGAGTCA
GGCAACTATGGATGAACGAAATAGACAGATCGCTGAGATAGGTGCCTCACTGATTAAGCATTGGTAACTG
TCAGACCAAGTTTACTCATATATACTTTAGATTGATTTAAAACTTCATTTTTAATTTAAAAGGATCTAGG
TGAAGATCCTTTTTGATAATCTCATGACCAAAATCCCTTAACGTGAGTTTTCGTTCCACTGAGCGTCAGA
CCCCGTAGAAAAGATCAAAGGATCTTCTTGAGATCCTTTTTTTCTGCGCGTAATCTGCTGCTTGCAAACA
AAAAAACCACCGCTACCAGCGGTGGTTTGTTTGCCGGATCAAGAGCTACCAACTCTTTTTCCGAAGGTAA
CTGGCTTCAGCAGAGCGCAGATACCAAATACTGTTCTTCTAGTGTAGCCGTAGTTAGGCCACCACTTCAA
GAACTCTGTAGCACCGCCTACATACCTCGCTCTGCTAATCCTGTTACCAGTGGCTGCTGCCAGTGGCGAT
AAGTCGTGTCTTACCGGGTTGGACTCAAGACGATAGTTACCGGATAAGGCGCAGCGGTCGGGCTGAACGG
GGGGTTCGTGCACACAGCCCAGCTTGGAGCGAACGACCTACACCGAACTGAGATACCTACAGCGTGAGCT
ATGAGAAAGCGCCACGCTTCCCGAAGGGAGAAAGGCGGACAGGTATCCGGTAAGCGGCAGGGTCGGAACA
GGAGAGCGCACGAGGGAGCTTCCAGGGGGAAACGCCTGGTATCTTTATAGTCCTGTCGGGTTTCGCCACC
TCTGACTTGAGCGTCGATTTTTGTGATGCTCGTCAGGGGGGCGGAGCCTATGGAAAAACGCCAGCAACGC
GGCCTTTTTACGGTTCCTGGCCTTTTGCTGGCCTTTTGCTCACATGTTCTTTCCTGCGTTATCCCCTGAT
TCTGTGGATAACCGTATTACCGCCTTTGAGTGAGCTGATACCGCTCGCCGCAGCCGAACGACCGAGCGCA
GCGAGTCAGTGAGCGAGGAAGCGGAAGAGCGCCCAATACGCAAACCGCCTCTCCCCGCGCGTTGGCCGAT
TCATTAATGCAGCTGGCACGACAGGTTTCCCGACTGGAAAGCGGGCAGTGAGCGCAACGCAATTAATGTG
AGTTAGCTCACTCATTAGGCACCCCAGGCTTTACACTTTATGCTTCCGGCTCGTATGTTGTGTGGAATTG
TGAGCGGATAACAATTTCACACAGGAAACAGCTATGACCATGATTACGCCAAGCGCGCAATTAACCCTCA
CTAAAGGGAACAAAAGCTGGAGCTGCAAGCTTAATGTAGTCTTATGCAATACTCTTGTAGTCTTGCAACA
TGGTAACGATGAGTTAGCAACATGCCTTACAAGGAGAGAAAAAGCACCGTGCATGCCGATTGGTGGAAGT
AAGGTGGTACGATCGTGCCTTATTAGGAAGGCAACAGACGGGTCTGACATGGATTGGACGAACCACTGAA
TTGCCGCATTGCAGAGATATTGTATTTAAGTGCCTAGCTCGATACATAAACGGGTCTCTCTGGTTAGACC
AGATCTGAGCCTGGGAGCTCTCTGGCTAACTAGGGAACCCACTGCTTAAGCCTCAATAAAGCTTGCCTTG
AGTGCTTCAAGTAGTGTGTGCCCGTCTGTTGTGTGACTCTGGTAACTAGAGATCCCTCAGACCCTTTTAG
TCAGTGTGGAAAATCTCTAGCAGTGGCGCCCGAACAGGGACTTGAAAGCGAAAGGGAAACCAGAGGAGCT
CTCTCGACGCAGGACTCGGCTTGCTGAAGCGCGCACGGCAAGAGGCGAGGGGCGGCGACTGGTGAGTACG
CCAAAAATTTTGACTAGCGGAGGCTAGAAGGAGAGAGATGGGTGCGAGAGCGTCAGTATTAAGCGGGGGA
GAATTAGATCGCGATGGGAAAAAATTCGGTTAAGGCCAGGGGGAAAGAAAAAATATAAATTAAAACATAT
AGTATGGGCAAGCAGGGAGCTAGAACGATTCGCAGTTAATCCTGGCCTGTTAGAAACATCAGAAGGCTGT
AGACAAATACTGGGACAGCTACAACCATCCCTTCAGACAGGATCAGAAGAACTTAGATCATTATATAATA
CAGTAGCAACCCTCTATTGTGTGCATCAAAGGATAGAGATAAAAGACACCAAGGAAGCTTTAGACAAGAT
AGAGGAAGAGCAAAACAAAAGTAAGACCACCGCACAGCAAGCGGCCGCTGATCTTCAGACCTGGAGGAGG
AGATATGAGGGACAATTGGAGAAGTGAATTATATAAATATAAAGTAGTAAAAATTGAACCATTAGGAGTA
GCACCCACCAAGGCAAAGAGAAGAGTGGTGCAGAGAGAAAAAAGAGCAGTGGGAATAGGAGCTTTGTTCC
TTGGGTTCTTGGGAGCAGCAGGAAGCACTATGGGCGCAGCGTCAATGACGCTGACGGTACAGGCCAGACA
ATTATTGTCTGGTATAGTGCAGCAGCAGAACAATTTGCTGAGGGCTATTGAGGCGCAACAGCATCTGTTG
CAACTCACAGTCTGGGGCATCAAGCAGCTCCAGGCAAGAATCCTGGCTGTGGAAAGATACCTAAAGGATC
AACAGCTCCTGGGGATTTGGGGTTGCTCTGGAAAACTCATTTGCACCACTGCTGTGCCTTGGAATGCTAG
TTGGAGTAATAAATCTCTGGAACAGATTTGGAATCACACGACCTGGATGGAGTGGGACAGAGAAATTAAC
AATTACACAAGCTTAATACACTCCTTAATTGAAGAATCGCAAAACCAGCAAGAAAAGAATGAACAAGAAT
TATTGGAATTAGATAAATGGGCAAGTTTGTGGAATTGGTTTAACATAACAAATTGGCTGTGGTATATAAA
ATTATTCATAATGATAGTAGGAGGCTTGGTAGGTTTAAGAATAGTTTTTGCTGTACTTTCTATAGTGAAT
AGAGTTAGGCAGGGATATTCACCATTATCGTTTCAGACCCACCTCCCAACCCCGAGGGGACCCAGAGAGG
GCCTATTTCCCATGATTCCTTCATATTTGCATATACGATACAAGGCTGTTAGAGAGATAATTAGAATTAA
TTTGACTGTAAACACAAAGATATTAGTACAAAATACGTGACGTAGAAAGTAATAATTTCTTGGGTAGTTT
GCAGTTTTAAAATTATGTTTTAAAATGGACTATCATATGCTTACCGTAACTTGAAAGTATTTCGATTTCT
TGGCTTTATATATCTTGTGGAAAGGACGAAACACCGCCCCTTCCCTCACCGCATGGGTTTTAGAGCTAGA
AATAGCAAGTTAAAATAAGGCTAGTCCGTTATCAACTTGAAAAAGTGGCACCGAGTCGGTGCTTTTTTAA
GCTTGGCGTAACTAGATCTTGAGACAAATGGCAGTATTCATCCACAATTTTAAAAGAAAAGGGGGGATTG
GGGGGTACAGTGCAGGGGAAAGAATAGTAGACATAATAGCAACAGACATACAAACTAAAGAATTACAAAA
ACAAATTACAAAAATTCAAAATTTTCGGGTTTATTACAGGGACAGCAGAGATCCACTTTGGCGCCGGCTC
GAGGGGG
Features (pLannotate 1.2.2; 29 found; start..end, strand, type, name):
     14..80      +  CDS            small t antigen (fragment): SV40 (simian virus 40) small t antigen
    106..317     +  promoter       EF-1α core promoter: core promoter for human elongation factor EF-1α
    318..1256    +  intron         EF-1α intron A: intron upstream of the start codon of human EF-1α
   1278..1877    +  CDS            PuroR (fragment): puromycin N-acetyltransferase; pac from Streptomyces; confers resistance to puromycin
   1893..2481    +  misc_feature   WPRE: woodchuck hepatitis virus posttranscriptional regulatory element
   2532..2551    +  misc_feature   cPPT/CTS (fragment): central polypurine tract and central termination sequence of HIV-1
   2553..2786    +  LTR            3' LTR (ΔU3): self-inactivating 3' long terminal repeat (LTR) from HIV-1
   2864..2985    +  polyA_signal   SV40 poly(A) signal: SV40 polyadenylation signal
   3025..3160    +  rep_origin     SV40 ori: SV40 origin of replication
   3181..3199    -  promoter       T7 promoter: promoter for bacteriophage T7 RNA polymerase
   3207..3362    +  CDS            lacZα (fragment): LacZα fragment of β-galactosidase; lacZ fragment
   3367..3795    +  rep_origin     f1 ori (sequence partly withheld): f1 bacteriophage origin of replication; arrow indicates direction of (+) strand synthesis
   3848..3952    +  promoter       AmpR promoter: bla
   3953..4813    +  CDS            AmpR: β-lactamase; bla; confers resistance to ampicillin, carbenicillin, and related antibiotics
   4984..5572    +  rep_origin     ori: high-copy-number ColE1/pMB1/pBR322/pUC origin of replication
   5755..5847    +  CDS            lacI (fragment): lac repressor; lacI; The lac repressor binds to the lac operator to inhibit transcription in E. coli. This inhibition can be relieved by adding lactose or isopropyl-β-D-thiogalactopyranoside (IPTG).
   5860..5881    +  protein_bind   CAP binding site: CAP binding activates transcription in the presence of cAMP. E. coli catabolite activator protein
   5896..5926    +  promoter       lac promoter: promoter for the E. coli lac operon
   5934..5950    +  protein_bind   lac operator: The lac repressor binds to the lac operator to inhibit transcription in E. coli. This inhibition can be relieved by adding lactose or isopropyl-β-D-thiogalactopyranoside (IPTG). lac repressor encoded by lacI
   5995..6013    +  promoter       T3 promoter: promoter for bacteriophage T3 RNA polymerase
   6041..6267    +  promoter       RSV promoter: Rous sarcoma virus enhancer/promoter
   6268..6448    +  LTR            5' LTR (truncated): truncated 5' long terminal repeat (LTR) from HIV-1
   6495..6620    +  misc_feature   HIV-1 Ψ: packaging signal of human immunodeficiency virus type 1
   6604..6967    +  CDS            HIV-1 gag (fragment): gag protein from human immunodeficiency virus 1; gag
   7113..7346    +  misc_feature   RRE: The Rev response element (RRE) of HIV-1 allows for Rev-dependent mRNA export from the nucleus to the cytoplasm.
   7723..7749    +  CDS            Rev (fragment): human immunodeficiency virus 1 (HIV-1) Rev protein; rev; enhances nuclear export of unspliced and incompletely spliced viral mRNAs
   7753..7993    +  promoter       U6 promoter: RNA polymerase III promoter for human U6 snRNA
   8023..8098    +  misc_RNA       gRNA scaffold: guide RNA scaffold for the Streptococcus pyogenes CRISPR/Cas9 system
   8154..8271    +  misc_feature   cPPT/CTS: central polypurine tract and central termination sequence of HIV-1
