[The description below was written by a language model from this plasmid's Addgene catalogue record and pLannotate feature annotations shown in this document.]
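Description:
MYLK2 gRNA (BRDN0001149007) is a third-generation lentiviral guide RNA plasmid built on the lentiGuide-Puro backbone, designed to direct Streptococcus pyogenes Cas9 to the human MYLK2 gene, which is also known as skMLCK. The 8.3 kb plasmid is propagated in E. coli at high copy from a ColE1/pUC-type origin with ampicillin selection through β-lactamase. It also carries an f1 origin and remnants of a lac/T7/T3 cloning region from the parental backbone. The viral genome is transcribed from an RSV promoter fused to a truncated HIV-1 5' LTR, making packaging Tat-independent. It contains the Ψ packaging signal with a partial gag sequence, the Rev response element for nuclear export of the full-length transcript, a cPPT/CTS, and a self-inactivating ΔU3 3' LTR followed by an SV40 polyadenylation signal and an SV40 origin.

Two expression units sit between the LTRs. A human U6 RNA polymerase III promoter drives the MYLK2-specific 20-nucleotide spacer fused to the S. pyogenes gRNA scaffold. Downstream, the EF-1α core promoter with its intron A expresses puromycin N-acetyltransferase, so transduced mammalian cells can be selected with puromycin, and a WPRE enhances transcript stability and expression.

The plasmid does not encode Cas9, so it must be used with a separate Cas9 vector such as lentiCas9-Blast or in cells that already express the nuclease. The guide was designed against the MYLK2 reference transcript and belongs to a human kinome gRNA collection. It is suited to knockout of MYLK2 in human cells, either individually or within loss-of-function screens.
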