Addgene plasmid #77235: MYLK2 gRNA (BRDN0001149007)
Purpose: 3rd generation lentiviral gRNA plasmid targeting human MYLK2
Depositing lab: John Doench & David Root. Depositing organization: Broad Institute. Publication: Optimized sgRNA design to maximize activity and minimize off-target effects of CRISPR-Cas9. Doench JG, Fusi N, Sullender M, Hegde M, Vaimberg EW, Donovan KF, Smith I, Tothova Z, Wilen C, Orchard R, Virgin HW, Listgarten J, Root DE. Nat Biotechnol. 2016 Jan 18. doi: 10.1038/nbt.3437. PubMed 26780180.
Backbone
  Vector backbone: lentiGuide-Puro
  Backbone manufacturer: Zhang Lab (Addgene plasmid # 52963)
  Vector type: Mammalian Expression, Lentiviral, CRISPR
  Selectable markers: Puromycin
Growth in bacteria
  Bacterial resistance: Ampicillin, 100 μg/mL
  Growth temperature: 37°C
  Growth strain: DH5alpha
  Copy number: High Copy
Gene/Insert
  Gene/Insert name: MYLK2 (alt names: MYLK2; NM_033118.3)
  gRNA/shRNA sequence: CCCCTTCCCTCACCGCATGG
  Species: H. sapiens (human)
  Entrez Gene: MYLK2 (a.k.a. KMLC, MLCK, MLCK2, skMLCK)
  Promoter: hU6
  Cloning method: Unknown
  Sequencing primers: 5′ U6-F; 3′ pS2-R
Terms and licenses: Academic/Nonprofit Terms; Industry Terms: Not Available to Industry
Depositor comments: The gRNA was designed to target the following Genbank reference sequence(s): NM_033118.3. Note that this plasmid does NOT contain Cas9. It should be used in conjunction with lentiCas9-Blast (Addgene #52962) or otherwise with cell lines already expressing Cas9. Browse the full kinome gRNA library at http://www.addgene.org/pooled-library/broadgpp-human-kinome/ or visit http://www.broadinstitute.org/rnai/public/ for detailed protocols and information.
How to cite: MYLK2 gRNA (BRDN0001149007) was a gift from John Doench & David Root (Addgene plasmid # 77235 ; http://n2t.net/addgene:77235 ; RRID:Addgene_77235)
