>Addgene plasmid #77235 | MYLK2 gRNA (BRDN0001149007) | depositor partial sequence | sequence record 144695 | Target Sequence
CCCCTTCCCTCACCGCATGG
