>Addgene plasmid #77235 | MYLK2 gRNA (BRDN0001149007) | addgene partial sequence | sequence record 187371 | hU6-F
AGAAAGTAATAATTTCTTGGGTAGTTTGCAGTTTTAAAATTATGTTTTAAAATGGACTATCATATGCTTA
CCGTAACTTGAAAGTATTTCGATTTCTTGGCTTTATATATCTTGTGGAAAGGACGAAACACCGCCCCTTC
CCTCACCGCATGGGTTTTAGAGCTAGAAATAGCAAGTTAAAATAAGGCTAGTCCGTTATCAACTTGAAAA
AGTGGCACCGAGTCGGTGCTTTTTTAAGCTTGGCGTAACTAGATCTTGAGACAAATGGCAGTATTCATCC
ACAATTTTAAAAGAAAAGGGGGGATTGGGGGGTACAGTGCAGGGGAAAGAATAGTAGACATAATAGCAAC
AGACATACAAACTAAAGAATTACAAAAACAAATTACAAAAATTCAAAATTTTCGGGTTTATTACAGGGAC
AGCAGAGATCCACTTTGGCGCCGGCTCGAGGGGGCCCGGGTGCAAAGATGGATAAAGTTTTAAACAGAGA
GGAATCTTTGCAGCTAATGGACCTTCTAGGTCTTGAAAGGAGTGGGAATTGGCTCCGGTGCCCGTCAGTG
GGCAGAGCGC
